>Addgene plasmid #184306 | I250L | addgene full sequence | sequence record 362191 | Addgene NGS Result
CAGGACCGTATTTGCGTACAAGTCCTTTCTAATAGCTGCAGCACACTTCATGATAGAATTGTAAGTAGTC
TCGTGGATTCCACATGCCTCCATTCCCAAAAATGATGGCTGGAACAGGGCCTCAGGACATCGAAATCTTT
CGTTGCCCAAGGTAATAACCTGACCGTCTGGCAATTCGTAAGACTTCTCAAGTGAACTACTAGATGCAGC
TGTAGCCATTTCCTGTTCAAAATCAAGGGCAACGTAACACAATTTTTCCTTAATATCTCTGACAATCTCA
CGCTCAGCAGTTGTGGTAAAGGAGTACCCTCGTTCTGTAAGAATTTTCATAAGGTAATCAGTCAGGTCAC
GGCCAGCCAAATCTAGACGCAAAATAGCATGAGGTAAAGCATAACCTTCGTATATTGGTACAGTATGAGA
GACCCCATCTCCTGAGTCTAAAACTATTCCCGTGGTTCTGCCTGAAGCATACAAGGACAATACAGCTTGG
ATGGCGACATACATGGCTGGAGTGTTGAAAGTCTCGAACATTATTTGGGTCATTTTTTCTCTATTGGCTT
TTGGATTAAGAGGAGCCTCTGTCAATAAGACTGGATGCTCTTCAGGTGCCACTCTCAATTCGTTGTAGAA
TGTGTGATGCCAGATTTTCTCCATGTCATCCCAGTTAGTAACTATACCATGCTCAATTGGGTACTTCAAT
GTCAATATTCCTCTTTTAGATTGAGCTTCGTCTCCCACGTAAGAGTCTTTTTGACCCATGCCGACCATTA
CGCCTTGATGACGGGGTCGACCTACAATAGAAGGGAAAACAGCTCTAGGGGCGTCGTCCCCAGCAAAACC
TGCTTTACACATACCTGAACCGTTATCCACAACCAAGGCGGCTACCTCCTCATCACACATGAATTCCTCG
TTTCGAATAATTAGTTGTTTTTTGATCTTCTCAAGTTGTCGTTAAAAGTCGTTAAAATCAAAAGCTTGTC
AATTGGAACCAGTCGCAATTATGAAAGTAAGCTAATAATGATGATAAAAAAAAAGGTTTAAGACAGGGCA
GCTTCCTTCTGTTTATATATTGCTGTCAAGTAGGGGTTAGAACAGTTAAATTTTGATCATGAACGTTAGG
CTATCAGCAGTATTCCCACCAGAATCTTGGAAGCATACAATGTGGAGACAATGCATAATCATCCAAAAAG
CGGGTGTTTCCCCATTTGCGTTTCGGCACAGGTGCACCGGGGTTCAGAAGCGATAGAGAGACTGCGCTAA
GCATTAATGAGATTATTTTTGAGCATTCGTCAATCAATACCAAACAAGACAAACGGTATGCCGACTTTTG
GAAGTTTCTTTTTGACCAACTGGCCGTTAGCATTTCAACGAACCAAACTTAGTTCATCTTGGATGAGATC
ACGCTTTTGTCATATTAGGTTCCAAGACAGCGTTTAAACTGTCAGTTTTGGGCCATTTGGGGAACATGAA
ACTATTTGACCCCACACTCAGAAAGCCCTCATCTGGAGTGATGTTCGGGTGTAATGCGGAGCTTGTTGCA
TTCGGAAATAAACAAACATGAACCTCGCCAGGGGGGCCAGGATAGACAGGCTAATAAAGTCATGGTGTTA
GTAGCCTAATAGAAGGAATTGGAATGAGCGAGCTCCAATCAAGCCCAATAACTGGGCTGGTTTTTCGATG
GCAAAAGTGGGTGTTGAGGAGAAGAGGAGTGGAGGTCCTGCGTTTGCAACGGTCTGCTGCTAGTGTATCC
CCTCCTGTTGCGTTTGGCACTTATGTGTGAGAATGGACCTGTGGATGTCGGATGGCAAAAAGGTTTCATT
CAACCTTTCGTCTTTGGATGTTAGATCTGATCTCATGACCAAAATCCCTTAACGTGAGTTTTCGTTCCAC
TGAGCGTCAGACCCCGTAGAAAAGATCAAAGGATCTTCTTGAGATCCTTTTTTTCTGCGCGTAATCTGCT
GCTTGCAAACAAAAAAACCACCGCTACCAGCGGTGGTTTGTTTGCCGGATCAAGAGCTACCAACTCTTTT
TCCGAAGGTAACTGGCTTCAGCAGAGCGCAGATACCAAATACTGTTCTTCTAGTGTAGCCGTAGTTAGGC
CACCACTTCAAGAACTCTGTAGCACCGCCTACATACCTCGCTCTGCTAATCCTGTTACCAGTGGCTGCTG
CCAGTGGCGATAAGTCGTGTCTTACCGGGTTGGACTCAAGACGATAGTTACCGGATAAGGCGCAGCGGTC
GGGCTGAACGGGGGGTTCGTGCACACAGCCCAGCTTGGAGCGAACGACCTACACCGAACTGAGATACCTA
CAGCGTGAGCTATGAGAAAGCGCCACGCTTCCCGAAGGGAGAAAGGCGGACAGGTATCCGGTAAGCGGCA
GGGTCGGAACAGGAGAGCGCACGAGGGAGCTTCCAGGGGGAAACGCCTGGTATCTTTATAGTCCTGTCGG
GTTTCGCCACCTCTGACTTGAGCGTCGATTTTTGTGATGCTCGTCAGGGGGGCGGAGCCTATGGAAAAAC
GCCAGCAACGCGGCCTTTTTACGGTTCCTGGCCTTTTGCTGGCCTTTTGCTCACATGTTGGTCTCCAGCT
TGCAAATTAAAGCCTTCGAGCGTCCCAAAACCTTCTCAAGCAAGGTTTTCAGTATAATGTTACATGCGTA
CACGCGTCTGTACAGAAAAAAAAGAAAAATTTGAAATATAAATAACGTTCTTAATACTAACATAACTATA
AAAAAATAAATAGGGACCTAGACTTCAGGTTGTCTAACTCCTTCCTTTTCGGTTAGAGCGGATGTGGGGG
GAGGGCGTGAATGTAAGCGTGACATAACTAATTACATGATATCGACAAAGGAAAAGGGGGACGGATCTCC
GAGGCCTCGGACCCGTCGGGCCGCGTCGGACGTGTCAGTCCTGCTCCTCGGCCACGAAGTGCACGCAGTT
GCCGGCCGGGTCGCGCAGGGCGAACTCCCGCCCCCACGGCTGCTCGCCGATCTCGGTCATGGCCGGCCCG
GAGGCGTCCCGGAAGTTCGTGGACACGACCTCCGACCACTCGGCGTACAGCTCGTCCAGGCCGCGCACCC
ACACCCAGGCCAGGGTGTTGTCCGGCACCACCTGGTCCTGGACCGCGCTGATGAACAGGGTCACGTCGTC
CCGGACCACACCGGCGAAGTCGTCCTCCACGAAGTCCCGGGAGAACCCGAGCCGGTCGGTCCAGAACTCG
ACCGCTCCGGCGACGTCGCGCGCGGTGAGCACCGGAACGGCACTGGTCAACTTGGCCATGGTTTAGTTCC
TCACCTTGTCGTATTATACTATGCCGATATACTATGCCGATGATTAATTGTCAACACCGCCCTTAGATTA
GATTGCTATGCTTTCTTTCTAATGAGCAAGAAGTAAAAAAAGTTGTAATAGAACAAGAAAAATGAAACTG
AAACTTGAGAAATTGAAGACCGTTTATTAACTTAAATATCAATGGGAGGTCATCGAAAGAGAAAAAAATC
AAAAAAAAAAATTTTCAAGAAAAAGAAACGTGATAAAAATTTTTATTGCCTTTTTCGACGAAGAAAAAGA
AACGAGGCGGTCTCTTTTTTCTTTTCCAAACCTTTAGTACGGGTAATTAACGACACCCTAGAGGAAGAAA
GAGGGGAAATTTAGTATGCTGTGCTTGGGTGTTTTGAAGTGGTACGGCGATGCGCGGAGTCCGAGAAAAT
CTGGAAGAGTAAAAAAGGAGTAGAAACATTTTGAAGCTATGGTGTGTGGGGGATCCGCACAAACGAAGGT
CTCACTTAATCTTCTGTACTCTGAAGAGGAGTGGGAAATACCAAGAAAAACATCAAACTCGAATGATTTT
CCCAAACCCCTACCACAAGATATTCATCAGCTGCGAGATAGGCTGATCAGGAGCAAGCTCGTACGAGAAG
AAACAAAATGACAAAAAAAATCCTATACTATATAGGTTACAAATAAAAAAGTATCAAAAATGAAGCCTGC
ATCTCTCAGGCAAATGGCATTCTGACATCCTCTTGATTAGAATCTAGCAAGACCGGTCTTCTCGTAAGTG
CCCAACTTGAACTGAGGAACAGTCATGTCTAAGGCTACAAACTCAATGATGATGATGATGATGGTCGACG
GCGCTATTCAGATCCTCTTCTGAGATGAGTTTTTGTTCTAGAAAGCTGGCGGCCGCACTTTCACCAGCCT
GCTTTTCCTGTTCAATCGTTTCCTTAGATGGCAATGGATTCTTCTCTTGGGTCTCAGTTTTTTTCAATTT
AGATTTATCAAACTTCTCTATCTCAGCCATGTCGGGCTTATCAGAGGCAGAACCTCCACTTGATCCTCCA
GATCCTCCTCTAGAAGCGCCCTGAAACAATACTTCAAGGGATCCACCACTACCTCCACTTCCACCAAAGC
ACTTACGGTGGACGATACTTGGTCCTGATTCATCGTATTCCTGTTTAGAGATCCACATTTGTTGGAATGT
ACTAAGAGAGGCCAATATAGAACCGCCTATCCAAACAGAATACTTACGCTCAGGTGGTGCGATGATTTTA
ATTTTCATAGTAGATGGAGCCAAGGCCGTGATTTCCTTTTGCATTCTATCTGCAATACCTGGGTACATCG
TAGTTCCTCCACT
Features (pLannotate 1.2.2; 11 found; start..end, strand, type, name):
    909..1847    -  promoter       AOX1 promoter: Pichia pastoris AOX1; inducible promoter, regulated by methanol
   1929..2517    +  rep_origin     ori: high-copy-number ColE1/pMB1/pBR322/pUC origin of replication
   2592..2839    -  terminator     CYC1 terminator: S. cerevisiae CYC1; transcription terminator for CYC1
   2905..3279    -  CDS            BleoR: antibiotic-binding protein; Sh ble from Streptoalloteichus hindustanus; confers resistance to bleomycin, phleomycin, and Zeocin™
   3298..3345    -  promoter       EM7 promoter: synthetic bacterial promoter&nbsp
   3352..3759    -  promoter       TEF1 promoter: S. cerevisiae TEF1; promoter for EF-1α
   3780..4026    -  terminator     AOX1 terminator: Pichia pastoris AOX1; transcription terminator for AOX1
   4030..4095    -  CDS            AOX1 (fragment): ALOX1_KOMPC - Experimental evidence at protein level: Swiss-Prot protein existence level 1. Major isoform of alcohol oxidase, which catalyzes the oxidation of methanol to formaldehyde and hydrogen peroxide, the first step in the methanol utilization pathway of methylotrophic yeasts. From Komagataella phaffii (strain ATCC 76273 / CBS 7435 / CECT 11047 / NRRL Y-11430 / Wegner 21-1) (Yeast) (Pichia pastoris).
   4106..4123    -  CDS            capTEV™ (fragment): composite tag for in vivo biotinylation, TEV protease cleavage, and 6xHis tagging
   4187..4315    -  CDS            TMSB4: TYB4_BOVIN - Also known as THYB4. Experimental evidence at protein level: Swiss-Prot protein existence level 1. Seraspenide inhibits the entry of hematopoietic pluripotent stem cells into the S-phase. From Bos taurus (Bovine).
   4406..900     -  CDS            Act5C (across the origin): ACT1_DROME - Experimental evidence at protein level: Swiss-Prot protein existence level 1. Multiple isoforms are involved in various cellular functions such as cytoskeleton structure, cell mobility, chromosome movement and muscle contraction. From Drosophila melanogaster (Fruit fly).
