[The description below was written by a language model from this plasmid's Addgene catalogue record and pLannotate feature annotations shown in this document.]
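Description:
I250L is a Pichia pastoris (Komagataella phaffii) expression plasmid built on the Invitrogen pPICZ B backbone, carrying Drosophila melanogaster cytoplasmic actin Act5C with an isoleucine-to-leucine substitution at position 250. The insert was cloned between EcoRI and NotI sites, both retained, and sits downstream of the methanol-inducible AOX1 promoter, with the AOX1 terminator closing the transcription unit. The sequenced plasmid is about 4.6 kb, and in the annotated record the whole expression cassette lies on the reverse strand, with the actin reading frame spanning the numbering origin.

The actin coding sequence is followed in the same orientation by a thymosin β4 segment and then a short histidine tag. The annotation software labels the tag as a fragment of a composite tag, but its position and length fit the hexahistidine tag described in the catalogue entry. According to the depositor, actin is produced as a C-terminal fusion to thymosin β4, a G-actin-sequestering peptide that in this kind of design is generally used to keep recombinant actin monomeric and separate from the host cytoskeleton, while the His tag permits affinity purification. The record does not state how the fusion partner is removed.

A single Sh ble (BleoR) gene provides Zeocin selection in both hosts: it is driven by the yeast TEF1 promoter and the synthetic bacterial EM7 promoter in tandem and terminated by the CYC1 terminator. A high-copy ColE1/pUC-type origin supports propagation in E. coli. No yeast replication origin is annotated, consistent with pPICZ vectors being maintained by genomic integration. The depositor notes expression in strain GS115, and the stated purpose is to study the dynamics of monomeric G-actin by NMR spectroscopy.
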