Addgene plasmid #184306: I250L
Purpose: To study dynamics of G-actin using NMR spectroscopy.
Depositing lab: Michael Rosen. Depositing organization: University of Texas Southwestern Medical Center. Publication: Bound nucleotide can control the dynamic architecture of monomeric actin. Ali R, Zahm JA, Rosen MK. Nat Struct Mol Biol. 2022 Apr;29(4):320-328. doi: 10.1038/s41594-022-00743-5. Epub 2022 Mar 24. PubMed 35332323.
Backbone
  Vector backbone: pPICZ B
  Backbone manufacturer: Invitrogen
  Backbone size w/o insert (bp): 3328
  Vector type: Yeast Expression
  Selectable markers: Zeocin
Growth in bacteria
  Bacterial resistance: Bleocin (Zeocin), 50 μg/mL
  Growth temperature: 37°C
  Growth strain: DH5alpha
  Copy number: Unknown
Gene/Insert
  Gene/Insert name: Act5C
  Species: D. melanogaster (fly)
  Insert size (bp): 1431
  Mutation: I250L
  Entrez Gene: Act5C (a.k.a. Dmel_CG4027, A, A4V404_DROME, ACT, ACT1_DROME, ACT5C, Ac5C, Act, Act-5C, Act5, Act5c, Actin, Actin/BAP47, Actin5C, ArpA, BAP47, Bap47, CG4027, Dmel\CG4027, F-ACTIN, F-Actin, F-actin, G-actin, M32055, T11, act, act 5C, act5C, actin, actin5C, actomyosin, anon-EST:fe2D2, beta-Actin, beta-actin, beta-actin/Bap47, chrX:5748184..5748304, cyt5C, f-actin, l(1)G0009, l(1)G0010, l(1)G0025, l(1)G0079, l(1)G0117, l(1)G0177, l(1)G0245, l(1)G0330, l(1)G0420, l(1)G0486)
  Promoter: AOX1
  Tag / fusion protein: B-Thymosin followedby hexahistidine tag (C terminal on insert)
  Cloning method: Restriction Enzyme; 5′ cloning site EcoRI (not destroyed); 3′ cloning site NotI (not destroyed)
  Sequencing primers: 5′ 5'-GACTGGTTCCAATTGACAAGC-3'; 3′ 5'-GCAAATGGCATTCTGACATCC-3'
Resource information
  A portion of this plasmid was derived from a plasmid made by: Lab stock
Terms and licenses: Academic/Nonprofit Terms; Industry Terms: Not Available to Industry
Depositor comments: Insert was expressed in fusion with beta-thymosin4. Can be expressed in GS115.
How to cite: I250L was a gift from Michael Rosen (Addgene plasmid # 184306 ; http://n2t.net/addgene:184306 ; RRID:Addgene_184306)
